>Addgene plasmid #230788 | AiP20058 - pAAV-AiE3107m-minBG-SYFP2-WPRE3-BGHpA | addgene full sequence | sequence record 466365 | Addgene NGS Result
TCTCATGAGCGGATACATATTTGAATGTATTTAGAAAAATAAACAAATAGGGGTTCCGCGCACATTTCCC
CGAAAAGTGCCACCTGACGTCTAAGAAACCATTATTATCATGACATTAACCTATAAAAATAGGCGTATCA
CGAGGCCCTTTCGTCTCGCGCGTTTCGGTGATGACGGTGAAAACCTCTGACACATGCAGCTCCCGGAGAC
GGTCACAGCTTGTCTGTAAGCGGATGCCGGGAGCAGACAAGCCCGTCAGGGCGCGTCAGCGGGTGTTGGC
GGGTGTCGGGGCTGGCTTAACTATGCGGCATCAGAGCAGATTGTACTGAGAGTGCACCATAAAATTGTAA
ACGTTAATATTTTGTTAAAATTCGCGTTAAATTTTTGTTAAATCAGCTCATTTTTTAACCAATAGACCGA
AATCGGCAAAATCCCTTATAAATCAAAAGAATAGCCCGAGATAGAGT
[37 nt withheld, positions 468-504]
AAAGAACGTGGACTCCAACGTCAAAGG
[141 nt withheld, positions 532-672]
G
[46 nt withheld, positions 674-719]
A
[95 nt withheld, positions 721-815]
TATGCGGTGTGAAATACCGCACAGATGCGTAAGGAGAAAATACCGCATCAGGCGCCCCTGCAGGCAGCTG
CGCGCTCGCTCGCTCACTGAGGCCGCCCGGGCAAAGCCCGGGCGTCGGGCGACCTTTGGTCGCCCGGCCT
CAGTGAGCGAGCGAGCGCGCAGAGAGGGAGTGGCCAACTCCATCACTAGGGGTTCCTGCGGCCGCTCGGT
CCGCACGTGAGATCTCATGCCTGCTATTGTCTTCCCAATCCTCCCCCTTGCTGTCCTGCCCCACCCCACC
CCCCAGAATAGAATGACACCTACTCAGACAATGCGATGCAATTTCCTCATTTTATTAGGAAAGGACAGTG
GGAGTGGCACCTTCCAGGGTCAAGGAAGGCACGGGGGAGGGGCAAACAACAGATGGCTGGCAACTAGAAG
GCACAGTCGAAGATCTCTCGAGCCACGGAATTGTCAGTGCCCAACAGCCGAGCCCCTGTCCAGCAGCGGG
CAAGGCAGGCGGCGATGAGTTCCGCCGTGGCAAGAACTAACCAGGATTTATACAAGGAGGAGAAAATGAA
AGCCATACGGGAAGCAATAGCATGATACAAAGGCATTAAAGCAGCGTATCCACATAGCGTAAAAGGAGCA
ACATAGTTAAGAATACCAGTCAATCTTTCACAAATTTTGTAATCCAGAGGTTGATTATGATATCGAATTC
GCGGCCGCGGCGCGCCGTCGACTTACTTGTACAGCTCGTCCATGCCGAGAGTGATCCCGGCGGCGGTCAC
GAACTCCAGCAGGACCATGTGATCGCGCTTCTCGTTGGGGTCTTTGCTCAGCTTGGACTGGTAGCTCAGG
TAGTGGTTGTCGGGCAGCAGCACGGGGCCGTCGCCGATGGGGGTGTTCTGCTGGTAGTGGTCGGCGAGCT
GCACGCCGCCGTCCTCGATGTTGTGGCGGATCTTGAAGTTGGCCTTGATGCCGTTCTTCTGCTTGTCGGC
GGTGATATAGACGTTGTGGCTGTTGTAGTTGTACTCCAGCTTGTGCCCCAGGATGTTGCCGTCCTCCTTG
AAGTCGATGCCCTTCAGCTCGATGCGGTTCACCAGGGTGTCGCCCTCGAACTTCACCTCGGCGCGGGTCT
TGTAGTTGCCGTCGTCCTTGAAGAAGATGGTGCGCTCCTGGACGTAGCCTTCGGGCATGGCGGACTTGAA
GAAGTCGTGCTGCTTCATGTGGTCGGGGTAGCGGGCGAAGCACTGCACGCCGTAGCCCAGGGTGGTCACG
AGGGTGGGCCAGGGCACGGGCAGCTTGCCGGTGGTGCAGATCAGCTTCAGGGTCAGCTTGCCGTAGGTGG
CATCGCCCTCGCCCTCGCCGGACACGCTGAACTTGTGGCCGTTTACGTCGCCGTCCAGCTCGACCAGGAT
GGGCACCACCCCGGTGAACAGCTCCTCGCCCTTGCTCACCATGGTGGCGACCGGTAGCGCTAGCTTCGAA
AGATCTGGATCCCAGAAGCAAATGTAAGCAATAGATGGCTCTGCCCTGACTTTTATGCCCAGCCCGAGCT
CCGCCGGCGGTAAGGTTTTAGGAAGATGTTTTCTCTGTCTTCATCTATAGGGATAAAGATCAAGAAGTTT
CCCAAGATTCAGCCTTCTTAGACCACCTGAATTCTGGAGTTTTAAGCATTGTACTTGTTCTAAAGCAACA
ATCATCTCAGCATGAGTAGTTATTTTGATGGGGGTCTCCATCTCCCCTTAATTTCTTACTTATCCACTCT
AGATTATCTCTTGCTTTTATCAAATTGCAACTGACCTAATTTATAAAGATTTGAGTGAAAGGAACACTCA
TTAAAAGCCTTTATCTTTTAGAAGCCTGCCTTTCTTCCCCCAAATGTTCTAGGTCAATATGATCCAAGAC
AAATAGTGAGGAAGATGTCAGGACCACTCACAAAACCTTTTGAAGAAAGCTGGCAAAGAGTAGAAGCTCT
TAGGGTGAGGAGCAAAGGAGCAGACAAGAGCTGTCCAAGGATGGGGCTCGTGACACAAGGATAAAAGGGC
CTAAGAAATGCCTGACAAATGTAGACGCGTGCGGCCGCAGGAACCCCTAGTGATGGAGTTGGCCACTCCC
TCTCTGCGCGCTCGCTCGCTCACTGAGGCCGGGCGACCAAAGGTCGCCCGACGCCCGGGCGGCCTCAGTG
AGCGAGCGAGCGCGCAGCTGCCTGCAGGACATGTGAGCAAAAGGCCAGCAAAAGGCCAGGAACCGTAAAA
AGGCCGCGTTGCTGGCGTTTTTCCATAGGCTCCGCCCCCCTGACGAGCATCACAAAAATCGACGCTCAAG
TCAGAGGTGGCGAAACCCGACAGGACTATAAAGATACCAGGCGTTTCCCCCTGGAAGCTCCCTCGTGCGC
TCTCCTGTTCCGACCCTGCCGCTTACCGGATACCTGTCCGCCTTTCTCCCTTCGGGAAGCGTGGCGCTTT
CTCATAGCTCACGCTGTAGGTATCTCAGTTCGGTGTAGGTCGTTCGCTCCAAGCTGGGCTGTGTGCACGA
ACCCCCCGTTCAGCCCGACCGCTGCGCCTTATCCGGTAACTATCGTCTTGAGTCCAACCCGGTAAGACAC
GACTTATCGCCACTGGCAGCAGCCACTGGTAACAGGATTAGCAGAGCGAGGTATGTAGGCGGTGCTACAG
AGTTCTTGAAGTGGTGGCCTAACTACGGCTACACTAGAAGAACAGTATTTGGTATCTGCGCTCTGCTGAA
GCCAGTTACCTTCGGAAAAAGAGTTGGTAGCTCTTGATCCGGCAAACAAACCACCGCTGGTAGCGGTGGT
TTTTTTGTTTGCAAGCAGCAGATTACGCGCAGAAAAAAAGGATCTCAAGAAGATCCTTTGATCTTTTCTA
CGGGGTCTGACGCTCAGTGGAACGAAAACTCACGTTAAGGGATTTTGGTCATGAGATTATCAAAAAGGAT
CTTCACCTAGATCCTTTTAAATTAAAAATGAAGTTTTAAATCAATCTAAAGTATATATGAGTAAACTTGG
TCTGACAGTTACCAATGCTTAATCAGTGAGGCACCTATCTCAGCGATCTGTCTATTTCGTTCATCCATAG
TTGCCTGACTCCCCGTCGTGTAGATAACTACGATACGGGAGGGCTTACCATCTGGCCCCAGTGCTGCAAT
GATACCGCGAGACCCACGCTCACCGGCTCCAGATTTATCAGCAATAAACCAGCCAGCCGGAAGGGCCGAG
CGCAGAAGTGGTCCTGCAACTTTATCCGCCTCCATCCAGTCTATTAATTGTTGCCGGGAAGCTAGAGTAA
GTAGTTCGCCAGTTAATAGTTTGCGCAACGTTGTTGCCATTGCTACAGGCATCGTGGTGTCACGCTCGTC
GTTTGGTATGGCTTCATTCAGCTCCGGTTCCCAACGATCAAGGCGAGTTACATGATCCCCCATGTTGTGC
AAAAAAGCGGTTAGCTCCTTCGGTCCTCCGATCGTTGTCAGAAGTAAGTTGGCCGCAGTGTTATCACTCA
TGGTTATGGCAGCACTGCATAATTCTCTTACTGTCATGCCATCCGTAAGATGCTTTTCTGTGACTGGTGA
GTACTCAACCAAGTCATTCTGAGAATAGTGTATGCGGCGACCGAGTTGCTCTTGCCCGGCGTCAATACGG
GATAATACCGCGCCACATAGCAGAACTTTAAAAGTGCTCATCATTGGAAAACGTTCTTCGGGGCGAAAAC
TCTCAAGGATCTTACCGCTGTTGAGATCCAGTTCGATGTAACCCACTCGTGCACCCAACTGATCTTCAGC
ATCTTTTACTTTCACCAGCGTTTCTGGGTGAGCAAAAACAGGAAGGCAAAATGCCGCAAAAAAGGGAATA
AGGGCGACACGGAAATGTTGAATACTCATACTCTTCCTTTTTCAATATTATTGAAGCATTTATCAGGGTT
ATTG
Features (pLannotate 1.2.2; 14 found; start..end, strand, type, name):
    155..190     +  CDS            rop (fragment): Rop protein, which maintains plasmids at low copy number; rop
    292..341     +  misc_feature   bom (fragment): basis of mobility region from pBR322
    342..797     -  rep_origin     f1 ori (sequence partly withheld): f1 bacteriophage origin of replication; arrow indicates direction of (+) strand synthesis
    816..867     +  misc_feature   bom (fragment): basis of mobility region from pBR322
    872..1012    -  repeat_region  AAV2 ITR: inverted terminal repeat of adeno-associated virus serotype 2 inverted
   1130..1241    -  polyA_signal   bGH poly(A) signal: bovine growth hormone polyadenylation signal
   1258..1338    -  misc_feature   WPRE (fragment): woodchuck hepatitis virus posttranscriptional regulatory element
   1344..1501    -  misc_feature   WPRE (fragment): woodchuck hepatitis virus posttranscriptional regulatory element
   1541..2257    -  CDS            SYFP2: SYFP2 is a basic (constitutively fluorescent) yellow fluorescent protein published in 2006, derived from Aequorea victoria. It is reported to be a very rapidly-maturing monomer with moderate acid sensitivity.
   2919..2946    -  repeat_region  AAV2 ITR (fragment): inverted terminal repeat of adeno-associated virus serotype 2 inverted
   2975..3002    -  repeat_region  AAV2 ITR (fragment): inverted terminal repeat of adeno-associated virus serotype 2 inverted
   3075..3663    -  rep_origin     ori: high-copy-number ColE1/pMB1/pBR322/pUC origin of replication
   3834..4694    -  CDS            AmpR: β-lactamase; bla; confers resistance to ampicillin, carbenicillin, and related antibiotics
   4695..60      -  promoter       AmpR promoter (across the origin): bla
