[The description below was written by a language model from this plasmid's Addgene catalogue record and pLannotate feature annotations shown in this document.]
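Description:
AiP20058 - pAAV-AiE3107m-minBG-SYFP2-WPRE3-BGHpA is an AAV transfer plasmid built on a pAAV2 backbone and designed to produce recombinant adeno-associated virus carrying an enhancer-driven fluorescent reporter. It is propagated in bacteria through a high-copy ColE1/pUC-type origin and selected with ampicillin via the β-lactamase gene and its promoter. The backbone also carries an f1 phage origin and small remnants of the pBR322 rop and bom regions. The annotated 4,739 nt sequence shows one complete AAV2 inverted terminal repeat and, on the other side of the cassette, only short ITR fragments. This may reflect how hard these structured repeats are to sequence and annotate, but the record does not settle the point. The ITRs are the cis elements needed for replication and packaging of the intervening DNA into AAV capsids.

Between the ITRs, the cassette places the AiE3107m enhancer upstream of a minimal beta-globin promoter (minBG). A minimal promoter of this kind has little activity by itself, so expression depends on the cell-type selectivity of the enhancer. Neither element is called by the automated annotation, but an unannotated stretch upstream of the reporter is where they would lie. The reporter is SYFP2, a monomeric, rapidly maturing yellow fluorescent protein derived from Aequorea victoria. It is followed by WPRE3, a shortened woodchuck hepatitis virus posttranscriptional element (annotated as two WPRE fragments) that boosts transcript expression, and by the bovine growth hormone polyadenylation signal. The stated purpose is to drive AAV-mediated transgene expression in specific populations of brain cells, as part of a collection of enhancer AAVs for genetic access to cortical cell types. The record does not state which cell population AiE3107m targets.
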