Addgene plasmid #230788: AiP20058 - pAAV-AiE3107m-minBG-SYFP2-WPRE3-BGHpA
Purpose: AiE3107m is an enhancer sequence, designed to drive AAV-mediated transgene expression in specific populations of brain cells
Depositing lab: Allen Institute for Brain Science & Bosiljka Tasic. Depositing organization: Allen Institute. Publication: A suite of enhancer AAVs and transgenic mouse lines for genetic access to cortical cell types. Ben-Simon Y, Hooper M, Narayan S, Daigle TL, Dwivedi D, Way SW, Oster A, Stafford DA, Mich JK, Taormina MJ, Martinez RA, Opitz-Araya X, Roth JR, Alexander JR, Allen S, Amster A, Arbuckle J, Ayala A, Baker PM, Bakken TE, Barcelli T, Barta S, Bendrick J, Bertagnolli D, Bielstein C, Bishwakarma P, Bowlus J, Boyer G, Brouner K, Casian B, Casper T, Chakka AB, Chakrabarty R, Chance RK, Chavan S, Clark M, Colbert K, Collman F, Daniel S, Departee M, DiValentin P, Donadio N, Dotson N, Egdorf T, Fliss T, Gabitto M, Garcia J, Gary A, Gasperini M, Gloe J, Goldy J, Gore BB, Graybuck L, Greisman N, Haeseleer F, Halterman C, Haradon Z, Hastings SD, Helback O, Ho W, Hockemeyer D, Huang C, Huff S, Hunker A, Johansen N, Jones D, Juneau Z, Kalmbach B, Kannan M, Khem S, Kussick E, Kutsal R, Larsen R, Lee C, Lee AY, Leibly M, Lenz GH, Li S, Liang E, Lusk N, Madigan Z, Malloy J, Malone J, McCue R, Melchor J, Mollenkopf T, Moosman S, Morin E, Newman D, Ng L, Ngo K, Omstead V, Otto S, Oyama A, Pena N, Pham T, Phillips E, Pom CA, Potekhina L, Ransford S, Ray PL, Rette D, Reynoldson C, Rimorin C, Rocha D, Ruiz A, Sanchez REA, Sawyer L, Sedeno-Cortes A, Sevigny JP, Shapovalova N, Shepard N, Shulga L, Sigler AR, Siverts L, Soliman S, Somasundaram S, Staats B, Stewart K, Szelenyi E, Tieu M, Trader C, Tran A, van Velthoven CTJ, Walker M, Wang Y, Weed N, Wirthlin M, Wood T, Wynalda B, Yao Z, Zhou T, Ariza J, Dee N, Reding M, Ronellenfitch K, Mufti S, Sunkin SM, Smith KA, Esposito L, Waters J, Thyagarajan B, Yao S, Lein ES, Zeng H, Levi BP, Ngai J, Ting JT, Tasic B. Cell. 2025 May 16:S0092-8674(25)00513-6. doi: 10.1016/j.cell.2025.05.002. PubMed 40403729.
Backbone
  Vector backbone: pAAV2
  Vector type: AAV
Growth in bacteria
  Bacterial resistance: Ampicillin, 100 μg/mL
  Growth temperature: 37°C
  Growth strain: NEB Stable
  Copy number: High Copy
Gene/Insert
  Gene/Insert name: SYFP2
  Species: Synthetic
  Promoter: minBG
  Cloning method: Gibson Cloning
Terms and licenses: Academic/Nonprofit Terms; Industry Terms: Not Available to Industry
How to cite: AiP20058 - pAAV-AiE3107m-minBG-SYFP2-WPRE3-BGHpA was a gift from Allen Institute for Brain Science & Bosiljka Tasic (Addgene plasmid # 230788 ; http://n2t.net/addgene:230788 ; RRID:Addgene_230788)
